>Addgene plasmid #37757 | pHL 279 | addgene partial sequence | sequence record 50324 | mCherrySeq-R 5'-cctcctcgcccttgctcaccat-3'
CACTTTCCATTTAAGTTGTTTTTCTAATCCGCATATGATCAATTCAAGGCCGAATAAGAAGGCTGGCTCT
GCACCTTGGTGATCAAATAATTCGATAGCTTGTCGTAATAATGGCGGCATACTATCAGTAGTAGGTGTTT
CCCTTTCTTCTTTAGCGACTTGATGCTCTTGATCTTCCAATACGCAACCTAAAGTAAAATGCCCCACAGC
GCTGAGTGCATATAATGCATTCTCTAGTGAAAAACCTTGTTGGCATAAAAAGGCTAATTGATTTTCGAGA
GTTTCATACTGTTTTTCTGTAGGCCGTGTACCTAAATGTACTTTTGCTCCATCGCGATGACTTAGTAAAG
CACATCTAAAACTTTTAGCGTTATTACGTAAAAAATCTTGCCAGCTTTCCCCTTCTAAAGGGCAAAAGTG
AGTATGGTGCCTATCTAACATCTCAATGGCTAAGGCGTCGAGCAAAGCCCGCTTATTTTTTACATGCCAA
TACAATGTAGGCTGCTCTACACCTAGCTTCTGGGCGAGTTTACGGGTTGTTAAACCTTCGATTCCGACCT
CATTAAGCAGCTCTAATGCGCTGTTAATCACTTTACTTTTATCTAATCTAGACATTTTCCTCCTTACCCG
GGAGTATCTTGTTATCCGCTCACAATGTCAATGTTATCCGCTCACATTTATGGATCCTGAGCGGATACAT
ATTTGAATGTATTTAGAAAAATAAACAAAAGAGTTTGTAGAAACGCAAAAAGGCCATCCGTCAGGATGG
