>Addgene plasmid #37757 | pHL 279 | addgene partial sequence | sequence record 50331 | GFP-F 5'-GGTCCTTCTTGAGTTTGTAAC-3'
TCTCAATAAAAGCTAGCTTGGCTGTTTTGGCGGATGAGAGAAGATTTTCAGCCTGATACAGATTAAATCA
GAACGCAGAAGCGGTCTGATAAAACAGAATTTGCCTGGCGGCAGTAGCGCGGTGGTCCCACCTGACCCCA
TGCCGAACTCAGAAGTGAAACGCCGTAGCGCCGATGGTAGTGTGGGGTCTCCCCATGCGAGAGTAGGGAA
CTGCCAGGCATCAAATAAAACGAAAGGCTCAGTCGAAAGACTGGGCCTTTCGTTTTATCTGTTGTTTGTC
GGTGAACGCTCTCCTGAGTAGGACAAATCCGCCGGGAGCGGATTTGAACGTTGCGAAGCAACGGCCCGGA
GGGTGGCGGGCAGGACGCCCGCCATAAACTGCCAGGCATCAAATTAAGCAGAAGGCCATCCTGACGGATG
GCCTTTTTGCGTTTCTACAAACTCTTTTGTTTATTTTTCTAAATACATTCAAATATGTATCCGCTCAGGA
TCCATAAATGTGAGCGGATAACATTGACATTGTGAGCGGATAACAAGATACTCCCGGGTAAGGAGGAAAA
TGTCTAGATTAGATAAAAGTAAAGTGATTAACAGCGCATTANAGCTGCTTAATGAGGTCGGAATCGAAGG
TTTAACAACCCGTAAACTCGCCCAGAAGCTAGGTGTAGAGCAGCCTACATTGTATTGGCATGTAAAAAAT
AAGCGGGCTTTGCTCGACGCCTTANCCATTGAGATGTTANATAGGCACCATACTCACTTTTGCCC
