[The description below was written by a language model from this plasmid's Addgene catalogue record.]
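Description:
pHL 279 is a synthetic-biology plasmid for use in E. coli, built on a roughly 2 kb backbone that combines the ColE1-type origin of replication from the pZ modular vector system with an ampicillin resistance marker. It is maintained at high copy number under ampicillin selection, and the complete plasmid is recorded as about 5.3 kb. No feature table accompanies the record, so details such as terminators, ribosome binding sites and the exact boundaries of each part are not stated.

The plasmid carries two expression cassettes that together form a small regulatory circuit. The first, about 1.8 kb and placed between AatII and BamHI sites, has a tet promoter driving E. coli ompC sequence fused at its C terminus to GFP, giving a green fluorescent readout of target expression. How much of ompC is included is not specified. The second, about 1.5 kb between BamHI and ApaI sites, has a lac promoter driving TetR fused at its C terminus to mCherry; the "st3" designation in the insert name is not explained in the record. Because TetR represses tet promoters, lac-controlled production of the TetR-mCherry fusion should set the level of ompC-gfp output. Red fluorescence reports the amount of regulator and green fluorescence reports the amount of target in the same cells.

The associated work directly compares signaling by small RNAs and by transcription factors, and this construct appears to represent the transcription factor arm, allowing regulator and target levels to be measured together. The GFP, mCherry and TetR parts were derived from earlier plasmids.
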