Addgene plasmid #37757: pHL 279
Depositing lab: Han Lim. Depositing organization: University of California, Berkeley. Publication: Direct comparison of small RNA and transcription factor signaling. Hussein R, Lim HN. Nucleic Acids Res. 2012 May 22. 10.1093/nar/gks439 PubMed 22618873.
Backbone
  Vector backbone: ColE (from pZ system) + AmpR
  Backbone size w/o insert (bp): 2000
  Total vector size (bp): 5300
  Vector type: Synthetic Biology ; E. coli
Growth in bacteria
  Bacterial resistance: Ampicillin, 100 μg/mL
  Growth temperature: 37°C
  Growth strain: XL1 Blue
  Copy number: High Copy
Gene/Insert 1
  Gene/Insert name: ptet_ompC_gfp
  Species: E. coli
  Insert size (bp): 1800
  Promoter: ptet
  Tag / fusion protein: gfp (C terminal on insert)
  Cloning method: Restriction Enzyme; 5′ cloning site AatII (not destroyed); 3′ cloning site BamH1 (not destroyed)
  Sequencing primers: 5′ ctcatgagcggatacat atttgaa; 3′ cgcggatcc TGAGCGGATACATATTTGAATGTA
Gene/Insert 2
  Gene/Insert name: pLac_st3 TetR_mCherry
  Insert size (bp): 1500
  Promoter: pLac
  Tag / fusion protein: mCherry (C terminal on insert)
  Cloning method: Restriction Enzyme; 5′ cloning site BamH1 (unknown if destroyed); 3′ cloning site Apa1 (not destroyed)
  Sequencing primers: 5′ GCTGGGATTA CACATGGCAT GGAT; 3′ agctgatacc gctcgccgca gccgaacg
Resource information
  A portion of this plasmid was derived from a plasmid made by: gfp is from pTak 102 mCherry is from Tsein Lab TetR is from pjm31
Terms and licenses: Academic/Nonprofit Terms; Industry Terms: Not Available to Industry
How to cite: pHL 279 was a gift from Han Lim (Addgene plasmid # 37757 ; http://n2t.net/addgene:37757 ; RRID:Addgene_37757)
